Addgene plasmid #86055: IL2Rα-EGFP
Purpose: A mammalian expression plasmid encoding IL2Rα (interleukin-2 receptor subunit alpha) with C-terminus EGFP.
Depositing lab: Lei Lu. Depositing organization: Nanyang Technological University. Publication: A ternary complex comprising transportin1, Rab8 and the ciliary targeting signal directs proteins to ciliary membranes. Madugula V, Lu L. J Cell Sci. 2016 Oct 15;129(20):3922-3934. Epub 2016 Sep 15. 10.1242/jcs.194019 PubMed 27633000.
Backbone
  Vector backbone: pEGFP-N1
  Backbone manufacturer: Clontech
  Backbone size w/o insert (bp): 4700
  Total vector size (bp): 5500
  Vector type: Mammalian Expression
  Selectable markers: Neomycin (select with G418)
Growth in bacteria
  Bacterial resistance: Kanamycin, 50 μg/mL
  Growth temperature: 37°C
  Growth strain: DH5alpha
  Copy number: High Copy
Gene/Insert
  Gene/Insert name: Interleukin-2 receptor subunit alpha
  Species: H. sapiens (human)
  Entrez Gene: IL2RA (a.k.a. CD25, IDDM10, IL2R, IMD41, TCGFR, p55)
  Promoter: CMV
  Tag / fusion protein: GFP (C terminal on insert)
  Cloning method: Restriction Enzyme; 5′ cloning site NheI (not destroyed); 3′ cloning site EcoRI (not destroyed)
  Sequencing primers: 5′ CMV-F
Terms and licenses: Academic/Nonprofit Terms; Industry Terms: Not Available to Industry
How to cite: IL2Rα-EGFP was a gift from Lei Lu (Addgene plasmid # 86055 ; http://n2t.net/addgene:86055 ; RRID:Addgene_86055)
