[The description below was written by a language model from this plasmid's Addgene catalogue record and pLannotate feature annotations shown in this document.]
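Description:
IL2Rα-EGFP is a mammalian expression plasmid built on the Clontech pEGFP-N1 backbone, about 5.5 kb in total, that encodes human interleukin-2 receptor subunit alpha (IL2RA, also known as CD25) fused at its C-terminus to EGFP. It replicates in E. coli at high copy from a ColE1/pUC-type origin and also carries an f1 phage origin. A single NeoR/KanR (Tn5 aminoglycoside phosphotransferase) gene serves both hosts. A bacterial bla-type promoter drives it for kanamycin selection, and the SV40 enhancer/early promoter drives it in mammalian cells for G418 selection of stable lines, with the HSV TK polyadenylation signal terminating the transcript. The short annotated fragments of ble, SV40 large T antigen and bGH poly(A) appear to be partial sequence matches within the backbone rather than functional elements.

The expression cassette consists of the human CMV immediate early enhancer and promoter, followed by the IL2RA coding sequence cloned between the NheI and EcoRI sites of the multiple cloning site. A short stretch of remaining polylinker connects the receptor to the mammalian codon-optimised EGFP coding sequence, and the SV40 poly(A) signal ends the transcript. With the tag at the C-terminus, the fluorescent protein sits at the cytoplasmic end of this single-pass membrane receptor, leaving the N-terminal signal sequence and extracellular domain unobstructed.

The record describes the plasmid simply as a means of expressing EGFP-tagged IL2Rα in mammalian cells. The associated publication concerns how ciliary targeting signals direct proteins to ciliary membranes, which suggests use as a fluorescent membrane protein for localisation and trafficking imaging. The record does not state its specific experimental role.
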