Features (pLannotate 1.2.2; 16 found; start..end, strand, type, name):
     15..603     +  rep_origin     ori: high-copy-number ColE1/pMB1/pBR322/pUC origin of replication
    778..1081    +  enhancer       CMV enhancer: human cytomegalovirus immediate early enhancer
   1082..1285    +  promoter       CMV promoter: human cytomegalovirus (CMV) immediate early promoter
   1308..1335    +  misc_feature   MCS (fragment): multiple cloning site
   1336..2151    +  CDS            IL2RA: IL2RA_HUMAN - Experimental evidence at protein level: Swiss-Prot protein existence level 1. Receptor for interleukin-2. The receptor is involved in the regulation of immune tolerance by controlling regulatory T cells (TREGs) activity. TREGs suppress the activation and expansion of autoreactive T-cells. From Homo sapiens (Human).
   2152..2189    +  misc_feature   MCS (fragment): multiple cloning site
   2203..2922    +  CDS            EGFP: the original enhanced GFP (Yang et al., 1996) mammalian codon-optimized
   2939..3022    +  CDS            large T antigen (fragment): large T antigen from SV40 (simian virus 40)
   3045..3166    +  polyA_signal   SV40 poly(A) signal: SV40 polyadenylation signal
   3200..3628    -  rep_origin     f1 ori (sequence partly withheld): f1 bacteriophage origin of replication; arrow indicates direction of (+) strand synthesis
   3655..3759    +  promoter       AmpR promoter: bla
   3761..4118    +  promoter       SV40 promoter: SV40 enhancer and early promoter
   4153..4947    +  CDS            NeoR/KanR: aminoglycoside phosphotransferase from Tn5; aph(3')-II (or nptII); confers resistance to neomycin, kanamycin, and G418 (Geneticin®)
   4968..5120    +  CDS            ble (fragment): BLE_KLEPN - Experimental evidence at protein level: Swiss-Prot protein existence level 1. Binding protein with a strong affinity to the bleomycin family of antibiotics. Binds to CL990; an antimitotic-antibiotic compound. From Klebsiella pneumoniae.
   5179..5226    +  polyA_signal   HSV TK poly(A) signal: herpes simplex virus thymidine kinase polyadenylation signal (Cole and Stacy, 1985)
   5317..5333    -  polyA_signal   bGH poly(A) signal (fragment): bovine growth hormone polyadenylation signal
>Addgene plasmid #86055 | IL2Rα-EGFP | addgene full sequence | sequence record 177921 | Addgene NGS Result
ATCAAAGGATCTTCTTGAGATCCTTTTTTTCTGCGCGTAATCTGCTGCTTGCAAACAAAAAAACCACCGC
TACCAGCGGTGGTTTGTTTGCCGGATCAAGAGCTACCAACTCTTTTTCCGAAGGTAACTGGCTTCAGCAG
AGCGCAGATACCAAATACTGTTCTTCTAGTGTAGCCGTAGTTAGGCCACCACTTCAAGAACTCTGTAGCA
CCGCCTACATACCTCGCTCTGCTAATCCTGTTACCAGTGGCTGCTGCCAGTGGCGATAAGTCGTGTCTTA
CCGGGTTGGACTCAAGACGATAGTTACCGGATAAGGCGCAGCGGTCGGGCTGAACGGGGGGTTCGTGCAC
ACAGCCCAGCTTGGAGCGAACGACCTACACCGAACTGAGATACCTACAGCGTGAGCTATGAGAAAGCGCC
ACGCTTCCCGAAGGGAGAAAGGCGGACAGGTATCCGGTAAGCGGCAGGGTCGGAACAGGAGAGCGCACGA
GGGAGCTTCCAGGGGGAAACGCCTGGTATCTTTATAGTCCTGTCGGGTTTCGCCACCTCTGACTTGAGCG
TCGATTTTTGTGATGCTCGTCAGGGGGGCGGAGCCTATGGAAAAACGCCAGCAACGCGGCCTTTTTACGG
TTCCTGGCCTTTTGCTGGCCTTTTGCTCACATGTTCTTTCCTGCGTTATCCCCTGATTCTGTGGATAACC
GTATTACCGCCATGCATTAGTTATTAATAGTAATCAATTACGGGGTCATTAGTTCATAGCCCATATATGG
AGTTCCGCGTTACATAACTTACGGTAAATGGCCCGCCTGGCTGACCGCCCAACGACCCCCGCCCATTGAC
GTCAATAATGACGTATGTTCCCATAGTAACGCCAATAGGGACTTTCCATTGACGTCAATGGGTGGAGTAT
TTACGGTAAACTGCCCACTTGGCAGTACATCAAGTGTATCATATGCCAAGTACGCCCCCTATTGACGTCA
ATGACGGTAAATGGCCCGCCTGGCATTATGCCCAGTACATGACCTTATGGGACTTTCCTACTTGGCAGTA
CATCTACGTATTAGTCATCGCTATTACCATGGTGATGCGGTTTTGGCAGTACATCAATGGGCGTGGATAG
CGGTTTGACTCACGGGGATTTCCAAGTCTCCACCCCATTGACGTCAATGGGAGTTTGTTTTGGCACCAAA
ATCAACGGGACTTTCCAAAATGTCGTAACAACTCCGCCCCATTGACGCAAATGGGCGGTAGGCGTGTACG
GTGGGAGGTCTATATAAGCAGAGCTGGTTTAGTGAACCGTCAGATCCGCTAGCGCTACCGGACTCAGATC
TCGAGATGGATTCATACCTGCTGATGTGGGGACTGCTCACGTTCATCATGGTGCCTGGCTGCCAGGCAGA
GCTCTGTGACGATGACCCGCCAGAGATCCCACACGCCACATTCAAAGCCATGGCCTACAAGGAAGGAACC
ATGTTGAACTGTGAATGCAAGAGAGGTTTCCGCAGAATAAAAAGCGGGTCACTCTATATGCTCTGTACAG
GAAACTCTAGCCACTCGTCCTGGGACAACCAATGTCAATGCACAAGCTCTGCCACTCGGAACACAACGAA
ACAAGTGACACCTCAACCTGAAGAACAGAAAGAAAGGAAAACCACAGAAATGCAAAGTCCAATGCAGCCA
GTGGACCAAGCGAGCCTTCCAGGTCACTGCAGGGAACCTCCACCATGGGAAAATGAAGCCACAGAGAGAA
TTTATCATTTCGTGGTGGGGCAGATGGTTTATTATCAGTGCGTCCAGGGATACAGGGCTCTACACAGAGG
TCCTGCTGAGAGCGTCTGCAAAATGACCCACGGGAAGACAAGGTGGACCCAGCCCCAGCTCATATGCACA
GGTGAAATGGAGACCAGTCAGTTTCCAGGTGAAGAGAAGCCTCAGGCAAGCCCCGAAGGCCGTCCTGAGA
GTGAGACTTCCTGCCTCGTCACAACAACAGATTTTCAAATACAGACAGAAATGGCTGCAACCATGGAGAC
GTCCATATTTACAACAGAGTACCAGGTAGCAGTGGCCGGCTGTGTTTTCCTGCTGATCAGCGTCCTCCTC
CTGAGTGGGCTCACCTGGCAGCGGAGACAGAGGAAGAGTAGAAGAACAATCCGAATTCTGCAGTCGACGG
TACCGCGGGCCCGGGATCCACCGGTCGCCACCATGGTGAGCAAGGGCGAGGAGCTGTTCACCGGGGTGGT
GCCCATCCTGGTCGAGCTGGACGGCGACGTAAACGGCCACAAGTTCAGCGTGTCCGGCGAGGGCGAGGGC
GATGCCACCTACGGCAAGCTGACCCTGAAGTTCATCTGCACCACCGGCAAGCTGCCCGTGCCCTGGCCCA
CCCTCGTGACCACCCTGACCTACGGCGTGCAGTGCTTCAGCCGCTACCCCGACCACATGAAGCAGCACGA
CTTCTTCAAGTCCGCCATGCCCGAAGGCTACGTCCAGGAGCGCACCATCTTCTTCAAGGACGACGGCAAC
TACAAGACCCGCGCCGAGGTGAAGTTCGAGGGCGACACCCTGGTGAACCGCATCGAGCTGAAGGGCATCG
ACTTCAAGGAGGACGGCAACATCCTGGGGCACAAGCTGGAGTACAACTACAACAGCCACAACGTCTATAT
CATGGCCGACAAGCAGAAGAACGGCATCAAGGTGAACTTCAAGATCCGCCACAACATCGAGGACGGCAGC
GTGCAGCTCGCCGACCACTACCAGCAGAACACCCCCATCGGCGACGGCCCCGTGCTGCTGCCCGACAACC
ACTACCTGAGCACCCAGTCCGCCCTGAGCAAAGACCCCAACGAGAAGCGCGATCACATGGTCCTGCTGGA
GTTCGTGACCGCCGCCGGGATCACTCTCGGCATGGACGAGCTGTACAAGTAAAGCGGCCGCGACTCTAGA
TCATAATCAGCCATACCACATTTGTAGAGGTTTTACTTGCTTTAAAAAACCTCCCACACCTCCCCCTGAA
CCTGAAACATAAAATGAATGCAATTGTTGTTGTTAACTTGTTTATTGCAGCTTATAATGGTTACAAATAA
AGCAATAGCATCACAAATTTCACAAATAAAGCATTTTTTTCACTGCATTCTAGTTGTGGTTTGTCCAAAC
TCATCAATGTATCTTAAGGCGTAAATTGTAAGCGTTAATATTTTGTTAAAATTCGCGTTAAATTTTTGTT
AAATCAGCTCATTTTTTAACCAATAGGCCGAAATCGGCAAAATCCCTTATAAATCAAAAGAATAGACCGA
GATAGGGT
[37 nt withheld, positions 3299-3335]
AAAGAACGTGGACTCCAACGTCAAAGG
[49 nt withheld, positions 3363-3411]
T
[91 nt withheld, positions 3413-3503]
G
[124 nt withheld, positions 3505-3628]
CAGGTGGCACTTTTCGGGGAAATGTGCGCGGAACCCCTATTTGTTTATTTTTCTAAATACATTCAAATAT
GTATCCGCTCATGAGACAATAACCCTGATAAATGCTTCAATAATATTGAAAAAGGAAGAGTCCTGAGGCG
GAAAGAACCAGCTGTGGAATGTGTGTCAGTTAGGGTGTGGAAAGTCCCCAGGCTCCCCAGCAGGCAGAAG
TATGCAAAGCATGCATCTCAATTAGTCAGCAACCAGGTGTGGAAAGTCCCCAGGCTCCCCAGCAGGCAGA
AGTATGCAAAGCATGCATCTCAATTAGTCAGCAACCATAGTCCCGCCCCTAACTCCGCCCATCCCGCCCC
TAACTCCGCCCAGTTCCGCCCATTCTCCGCCCCATGGCTGACTAATTTTTTTTATTTATGCAGAGGCCGA
GGCCGCCTCGGCCTCTGAGCTATTCCAGAAGTAGTGAGGAGGCTTTTTTGGAGGCCTAGGCTTTTGCAAA
GATCGATCAAGAGACAGGATGAGGATCGTTTCGCATGATTGAACAAGATGGATTGCACGCAGGTTCTCCG
GCCGCTTGGGTGGAGAGGCTATTCGGCTATGACTGGGCACAACAGACAATCGGCTGCTCTGATGCCGCCG
TGTTCCGGCTGTCAGCGCAGGGGCGCCCGGTTCTTTTTGTCAAGACCGACCTGTCCGGTGCCCTGAATGA
ACTGCAAGACGAGGCAGCGCGGCTATCGTGGCTGGCCACGACGGGCGTTCCTTGCGCAGCTGTGCTCGAC
GTTGTCACTGAAGCGGGAAGGGACTGGCTGCTATTGGGCGAAGTGCCGGGGCAGGATCTCCTGTCATCTC
ACCTTGCTCCTGCCGAGAAAGTATCCATCATGGCTGATGCAATGCGGCGGCTGCATACGCTTGATCCGGC
TACCTGCCCATTCGACCACCAAGCGAAACATCGCATCGAGCGAGCACGTACTCGGATGGAAGCCGGTCTT
GTCGATCAGGATGATCTGGACGAAGAGCATCAGGGGCTCGCGCCAGCCGAACTGTTCGCCAGGCTCAAGG
CGAGCATGCCCGACGGCGAGGATCTCGTCGTGACCCATGGCGATGCCTGCTTGCCGAATATCATGGTGGA
AAATGGCCGCTTTTCTGGATTCATCGACTGTGGCCGGCTGGGTGTGGCGGACCGCTATCAGGACATAGCG
TTGGCTACCCGTGATATTGCTGAAGAGCTTGGCGGCGAATGGGCTGACCGCTTCCTCGTGCTTTACGGTA
TCGCCGCTCCCGATTCGCAGCGCATCGCCTTCTATCGCCTTCTTGACGAGTTCTTCTGAGCGGGACTCTG
GGGTTCGAAATGACCGACCAAGCGACGCCCAACCTGCCATCACGAGATTTCGATTCCACCGCCGCCTTCT
ATGAAAGGTTGGGCTTCGGAATCGTTTTCCGGGACGCCGGCTGGATGATCCTCCAGCGCGGGGATCTCAT
GCTGGAGTTCTTCGCCCACCCTAGGGGGAGGCTAACTGAAACACGGAAGGAGACAATACCGGAAGGAACC
CGCGCTATGACGGCAATAAAAAGACAGAATAAAACGCACGGTGTTGGGTCGTTTGTTCATAAACGCGGGG
TTCGGTCCCAGGGCTGGCACTCTGTCGATACCCCACCGAGACCCCATTGGGGCCAATACGCCCGCGTTTC
TTCCTTTTCCCCACCCCACCCCCCAAGTTCGGGTGAAGGCCCAGGGCTCGCAGCCAACGTCGGGGCGGCA
GGCCCTGCCATAGCCTCAGGTTACTCATATATACTTTAGATTGATTTAAAACTTCATTTTTAATTTAAAA
GGATCTAGGTGAAGATCCTTTTTGATAATCTCATGACCAAAATCCCTTAACGTGAGTTTTCGTTCCACTG
AGCGTCAGACCCCGTAGAAAAG
